Addgene plasmid #50467: pAAV-CaMKIIa-HA-hM4D(Gi)-IRES-mCitrine
Purpose: Gi-coupled hM4D-IRES-mCitrine under the control of CaMKIIa promoter
Depositing lab: Bryan Roth. Depositing organization: University of North Carolina at Chapel Hill.
Backbone
  Vector backbone: pAAV
  Backbone size w/o insert (bp): 4818
  Total vector size (bp): 8157
  Vector type: AAV
Growth in bacteria
  Bacterial resistance: Ampicillin, 100 μg/mL
  Growth temperature: 37°C
  Growth strain: Stbl3
  Copy number: Low Copy
Gene/Insert
  Gene/Insert name: hM4D(Gi)-IRES-mCitrine
  Species: H. sapiens (human)
  Insert size (bp): 2791
  Mutation: See supplemental documents for DREADD mutations
  Entrez Gene: CHRM4 (a.k.a. HM4, M4R)
  Promoter: CaMKIIa
  Tag / fusion protein: HA (N terminal on insert)
  Cloning method: Restriction Enzyme; 5′ cloning site BamH I (not destroyed); 3′ cloning site EcoR I (not destroyed)
  Sequencing primers: 5′ ATGCTGACGAAGGCTCGCGA; 3′ GCATTAAAGCAGCGTATCCACATAGC
Terms and licenses: Academic/Nonprofit Terms; Industry Terms: Not Available to Industry
Depositor comments: These plasmids were generated as part of the Illuminating the Druggable Genome (IDG) program sponsored by the NIH Common Fund. The goal of this program is to identify, gather, and distribute information and resources for proteins that currently are not well-studied yet belong to commonly drug-targeted protein families: protein kinases, non-olfactory G-protein coupled receptors (GPCRs), and ion channels. The IDG program is designed to develop fundamental research tools for understudied proteins, elucidate their function, and disseminate the IDG-related resources and data to the greater scientific community.
How to cite: pAAV-CaMKIIa-HA-hM4D(Gi)-IRES-mCitrine was a gift from Bryan Roth (Addgene plasmid # 50467 ; http://n2t.net/addgene:50467 ; RRID:Addgene_50467) For viral preps, please replace (Addgene plasmid # 50467) in the above sentence with: (Addgene viral prep # 50467-AAV2) or (Addgene viral prep # 50467-AAV8)
