[The description below was written by a language model from this plasmid's Addgene catalogue record and pLannotate feature annotations shown in this document.]
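Description:
pAAV-CaMKIIa-HA-hM4D(Gi)-IRES-mCitrine is an adeno-associated virus transfer plasmid of about 8.1 kb, built on a pAAV backbone, for delivering an inhibitory chemogenetic receptor to neurons. It is propagated in bacteria under ampicillin selection (β-lactamase with its own promoter) from a ColE1/pUC-type origin, and it also carries an f1 phage origin. The catalogue lists it as low copy and grown in a recombination-deficient strain, which is common for plasmids with repeat-rich ITRs. The feature table comes from a partial NGS assembly. It shows an intact AAV2 ITR downstream of the cassette but only short ITR fragments upstream, which may reflect the difficulty of sequencing these hairpin repeats rather than a real truncation.

Between the ITRs, the mouse CaMKIIα promoter, widely used to favour expression in excitatory forebrain neurons, drives a bicistronic transcript. The first open reading frame is hM4D(Gi), a DREADD derived from the human M4 muscarinic acetylcholine receptor (CHRM4), with an N-terminal HA epitope for immunodetection. The specific DREADD mutations are not listed in the record, which refers to supplemental documents. An EMCV IRES then allows independent translation of the yellow fluorescent protein mCitrine, so transduced cells are marked without fusing the reporter to the receptor. A WPRE enhances transcript stability and expression, and the human growth hormone polyadenylation signal terminates the message.

Once packaged into AAV particles (serotype 2 and 8 preparations are mentioned), the construct is typically used to express a Gi-coupled designer receptor in CaMKIIα-positive neurons, allowing ligand-dependent suppression of their activity. The plasmid was generated within an NIH programme that develops tools for understudied GPCRs, kinases and ion channels.
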