Features (pLannotate 1.2.2; 18 found; start..end, strand, type, name):
     12..39      +  repeat_region  AAV2 ITR (fragment): inverted terminal repeat of adeno-associated virus serotype 2 inverted
     68..95      +  repeat_region  AAV2 ITR (fragment): inverted terminal repeat of adeno-associated virus serotype 2 inverted
    149..1437    +  promoter       CaMKII promoter: promoter for the mouse calcium/calmodulin-dependent kinase II α subunit
   1467..1493    +  CDS            3xHA (fragment): three tandem HA epitope tags
   1494..2930    +  CDS            CHRM4: ACM4_HUMAN - Experimental evidence at protein level: Swiss-Prot protein existence level 1. The muscarinic acetylcholine receptor mediates various cellular responses, including inhibition of adenylate cyclase, breakdown of phosphoinositides and modulation of potassium channels through the action of G proteins. Primary transducing effect is inhibition of adenylate cyclase. From Homo sapiens (Human).
   3060..3522    +  misc_feature   IRES: internal ribosome entry site (IRES) of the encephalomyocarditis virus (EMCV)
   3529..4245    +  CDS            mCitrine: mCitrine is a basic (constitutively fluorescent) yellow fluorescent protein published in 2001, derived from Aequorea victoria.
   4249..4273    +  misc_feature   MCS (fragment): pBluescript multiple cloning site
   4273..4861    +  misc_feature   WPRE: woodchuck hepatitis virus posttranscriptional regulatory element
   4893..5369    +  polyA_signal   hGH poly(A) signal: human growth hormone polyadenylation signal
   5409..5549    +  repeat_region  AAV2 ITR: inverted terminal repeat of adeno-associated virus serotype 2 inverted
   5554..5605    -  misc_feature   bom (fragment): basis of mobility region from pBR322
   5624..6079    +  rep_origin     f1 ori (sequence partly withheld): f1 bacteriophage origin of replication; arrow indicates direction of (+) strand synthesis
   6080..6129    -  misc_feature   bom (fragment): basis of mobility region from pBR322
   6231..6266    -  CDS            rop (fragment): Rop protein, which maintains plasmids at low copy number; rop
   6361..6465    +  promoter       AmpR promoter: bla
   6466..7326    +  CDS            AmpR: β-lactamase; bla; confers resistance to ampicillin, carbenicillin, and related antibiotics
   7497..8085    +  rep_origin     ori: high-copy-number ColE1/pMB1/pBR322/pUC origin of replication
>Addgene plasmid #50467 | pAAV-CaMKIIa-HA-hM4D(Gi)-IRES-mCitrine | addgene full sequence | sequence record 199198 | Addgene Partial NGS Result
CCTGCAGGCAGCTGCGCGCTCGCTCGCTCACTGAGGCCGCCCGGGCGTCGGGCGACCTTTGGTCGCCCGG
CCTCAGTGAGCGAGCGAGCGCGCAGAGAGGGAGTGGCCAACTCCATCACTAGGGGTTCCTGCGGCCGCAC
GCGTTTAACATTATGGCCTTAGGTCACTTCATCTCCATGGGGTTCTTCTTCTGATTTTCTAGAAAATGAG
ATGGGGGTGCAGAGAGCTTCCTCAGTGACCTGCCCAGGGTCACATCAGAAATGTCAGAGCTAGAACTTGA
ACTCAGATTACTAATCTTAAATTCCATGCCTTGGGGGCATGCAAGTACGATATACAGAAGGAGTGAACTC
ATTAGGGCAGATGACCAATGAGTTTAGGAAAGAAGAGTCCAGGGCAGGGTACATCTACACCACCCGCCCA
GCCCTGGGTGAGTCCAGCCACGTTCACCTCATTATAGTTGCCTCTCTCCAGTCCTACCTTGACGGGAAGC
ACAAGCAGAAACTGGGACAGGAGCCCCAGGAGACCAAATCTTCATGGTCCCTCTGGGAGGATGGGTGGGG
AGAGCTGTGGCAGAGGCCTCAGGAGGGGCCCTGCTGCTCAGTGGTGACAGATAGGGGTGAGAAAGCAGAC
AGAGTCATTCCGTCAGCATTCTGGGTCTGTTTGGTACTTCTTCTCACGCTAAGGTGGCGGTGTGATATGC
ACAATGGCTAAAAAGCAGGGAGAGCTGGAAAGAAACAAGGACAGAGACAGAGGCCAAGTCAACCAGACCA
ATTCCCAGAGGAAGCAAAGAAACCATTACAGAGACTACAAGGGGGAAGGGAAGGAGAGATGAATTAGCTT
CCCCTGTAAACCTTAGAACCCAGCTGTTGCCAGGGCAACGGGGCAATACCTGTCTCTTCAGAGGAGATGA
AGTTGCCAGGGTAACTACATCCTGTCTTTCTCAAGGACCATCCCAGAATGTGGCACCCACTAGCCGTTAC
CATAGCAACTGCCTCTTTGCCCCACTTAATCCCATCCCGTCTGTTAAAAGGGCCCTATAGTTGGAGGTGG
GGGAGGTAGGAAGAGCGATGATCACTTGTGGACTAAGTTTGTTCGCATCCCCTTCTCCAACCCCCTCAGT
ACATCACCCTGGGGGAACAGGGTCCACTTGCTCCTGGGCCCACACAGTCCTGCAGTATTGTGTATATAAG
GCCAGGGCAAAGAGGAGCAGGTTTTAAAGTGAAAGGCAGGCAGGTGTTGGGGAGGCAGTTACCGGGGCAA
CGGGAACAGGGCGTTTCGGAGGTGGTTGCCATGGGGACCTGGATGCTGACGAAGGCTCGCGAGGCTGTGA
GCAGCCACAGTGCCCTGCTCAGAAGCCCCAAGCTCGTCAGTCAAGCCGGTTCTCCGTTTGCACTCAGGAG
CACGGGCAGGCGAGTGGCCCCTAGTTCTGGGGGCAGCTCTAGAGCGGTACCGGATCCGCCACCATGTACC
CATACGATGTTCCAGATTACGCTATGGCCAACTTCACACCTGTCAATGGCAGCTCGGGCAATCAGTCCGT
GCGCCTGGTCACGTCATCATCCCACAATCGCTATGAGACGGTGGAAATGGTCTTCATTGCCACAGTGACA
GGCTCCCTGAGCCTGGTGACTGTCGTGGGCAACATCCTGGTGATGCTGTCCATCAAGGTCAACAGGCAGC
TGCAGACAGTCAACAACTACTTCCTCTTCAGCCTGGCGTGTGCTGATCTCATCATAGGCGCCTTCTCCAT
GAACCTCTACACCGTGTACATCATCAAGGGCTACTGGCCCCTGGGCGCCGTGGTCTGCGACCTGTGGCTG
GCCCTGGACTGCGTGGTGAGCAACGCCTCCGTCATGAACCTTCTCATCATCAGCTTTGACCGCTACTTCT
GCGTCACCAAGCCTCTCACCTACCCTGCCCGGCGCACCACCAAGATGGCAGGCCTCATGATTGCTGCTGC
CTGGGTACTGTCCTTCGTGCTCTGGGCGCCTGCCATCTTGTTCTGGCAGTTTGTGGTGGGTAAGCGGACG
GTGCCCGACAACCAGTGCTTCATCCAGTTCCTGTCCAACCCAGCAGTGACCTTTGGCACAGCCATTGCTG
GCTTCTACCTGCCTGTGGTCATCATGACGGTGCTGTACATCCACATCTCCCTGGCCAGTCGCAGCCGAGT
CCACAAGCACCGGCCCGAGGGCCCGAAGGAGAAGAAAGCCAAGACGCTGGCCTTCCTCAAGAGCCCACTA
ATGAAGCAGAGCGTCAAGAAGCCCCCGCCCGGGGAGGCCGCCCGGGAGGAGCTGCGCAATGGCAAGCTGG
AGGAGGCCCCCCCGCCAGCGCTGCCACCGCCACCGCGCCCCGTGGCTGATAAGGACACTTCCAATGAGTC
CAGCTCAGGCAGTGCCACCCAGAACACCAAGGAACGCCCAGCCACAGAGCTGTCCACCACAGAGGCCACC
ACGCCCGCCATGCCCGCCCCTCCCCTGCAGCCGCGGGCCCTCAACCCAGCCTCCAGATGGTCCAAGATCC
AGATTGTGACGAAGCAGACAGGCAATGAGTGTGTGACAGCCATTGAGATTGTGCCTGCCACGCCGGCTGG
CATGCGCCCTGCGGCCAACGTGGCCCGCAAGTTCGCCAGCATCGCTCGCAACCAGGTGCGCAAGAAGCGG
CAGATGGCGGCCCGGGAGCGCAAAGTGACACGAACGATCTTTGCCATTCTGCTTGCCTTCATCCTCACCT
GGACGCCCTACAACGTCATGGTCCTGGTGAACACCTTCTGCCAGAGCTGCATCCCTGACACGGTGTGGTC
CATTGGCTACTGGCTCTGCTACGTCAACAGCACCATCAACCCTGCCTGCTATGCTCTGTGCAACGCCACC
TTTAAAAAGACCTTCCGGCACCTGCTGCTGTGCCAGTATCGGAACATCGGCACTGCCAGGTAGGCGGCCG
CGATATCGCCCCTCTCCCTCCCCCCCCCCTAACGTTACTGGCCGAAGCCGCTTGGAATAAGGCCGGTGTG
CGTTTGTCTATATGTTATTTTCCACCATATTGCCGTCTTTTGGCAATGTGAGGGCCCGGAAACCTGGCCC
TGTCTTCTTGACGAGCATTCCTAGGGGTCTTTCCCCTCTCGCCAAAGGAATGCAAGGTCTGTTGAATGTC
GTGAAGGAAGCAGTTCCTCTGGAAGCTTCTTGAAGACAAACAACGTCTGTAGCGACCCTTTGCAGGCAGC
GGAACCCCCCACCTGGCGACAGGTGCCTCTGCGGCCAAAAGCCACGTGTATAAGATACACCTGCAAAGGC
GGCACAACCCCAGTGCCACGTTGTGAGTTGGATAGTTGTGGAAAGAGTCAAATGGCTCTCCTCAAGCGTA
TTCAACAAGGGGCTGAAGGATGCCCAGAAGGTACCCCATTGTATGGGATCTGATCTGGGGCCTCGGTGCA
CATGCTTTACATGTGTTTAGTCGAGGTTAAAAAAACGTCTAGGCCCCCCGAACCACGGGGACGTGGTTTT
CCTTTGAAAAACACGATGATAAGCCACCATGGTGAGCAAGGGCGAGGAGCTGTTCACCGGGGTGGTGCCC
ATCCTGGTCGAGCTGGACGGCGACGTAAACGGCCACAAGTTCAGCGTGTCCGGCGAGGGCGAGGGCGATG
CCACCTACGGCAAGCTGACCCTGAAGTTCATCTGCACCACCGGCAAGCTGCCCGTGCCCTGGCCCACCCT
CGTGACCACCTTCGGCTACGGCCTGATGTGCTTCGCCCGCTACCCCGACCACATGAAGCAGCACGACTTC
TTCAAGTCCGCCATGCCCGAAGGCTACGTCCAGGAGCGCACCATCTTCTTCAAGGACGACGGCAACTACA
AGACCCGCGCCGAGGTGAAGTTCGAGGGCGACACCCTGGTGAACCGCATCGAGCTGAAGGGCATCGACTT
CAAGGAGGACGGCAACATCCTGGGGCACAAGCTGGAGTACAACTACAACAGCCACAACGTCTATATCATG
GCCGACAAGCAGAAGAACGGCATCAAGGTGAACTTCAAGATCCGCCACAACATCGAGGACGGCAGCGTGC
AGCTCGCCGACCACTACCAGCAGAACACCCCCATCGGCGACGGCCCCGTGCTGCTGCCCGACAACCACTA
CCTGAGCTACCAGTCCAAACTGAGCAAAGACCCCAACGAGAAGCGCGATCACATGGTCCTGCTGGAGTTC
GTGACCGCCGCCGGGATCACTCTCGGCATGGACGAGCTGTACAAGTGAGAATTCGATATCAAGCTTATCG
ATAATCAACCTCTGGATTACAAAATTTGTGAAAGATTGACTGGTATTCTTAACTATGTTGCTCCTTTTAC
GCTATGTGGATACGCTGCTTTAATGCCTTTGTATCATGCTATTGCTTCCCGTATGGCTTTCATTTTCTCC
TCCTTGTATAAATCCTGGTTGCTGTCTCTTTATGAGGAGTTGTGGCCCGTTGTCAGGCAACGTGGCGTGG
TGTGCACTGTGTTTGCTGACGCAACCCCCACTGGTTGGGGCATTGCCACCACCTGTCAGCTCCTTTCCGG
AACTTTCGCTTTCCCCCTCCCTATTGCCACGGCGGAACTCATCGCCGCCTGCCTTGCCCGCTGCTGGACA
GGGGCTCGGCTGTTGGGCACTGACAATTCCGTGGTGTTGTCGGGGAAATCATCGTCCTTTCCTTGGCTGC
TCGCCTATGTTGCCACCTGGATTCTGCGCGGGACGTCCTTCTGCTACGTCCCTTCGGCCCTCAATCCAGC
GGACCTTCCTTCCCGCGGCCTGCTGCCGGCTCTGCGGCCTCTTCCGCGTCTTCGCCTTCGCCCTCAGACG
AGTCGGATCTCCCTTTGGGCCGCCTCCCCGCATCGATACCGAGCGCTGCTCGAGAGATCTACGGGTGGCA
TCCCTGTGACCCCTCCCCAGTGCCTCTCCTGGCCCTGGAAGTTGCCACTCCAGTGCCCACCAGCCTTGTC
CTAATAAAATTAAGTTGCATCATTTTGTCTGACTAGGTGTCCTTCTATAATATTATGGGGTGGAGGGGGG
TGGTATGGAGCAAGGGGCAAGTTGGGAAGACAACCTGTAGGGCCTGCGGGGTCTATTGGGAACCAAGCTG
GAGTGCAGTGGCACAATCTTGGCTCACTGCAATCTCCGCCTCCTGGGTTCAAGCGATTCTCCTGCCTCAG
CCTCCCGAGTTGTTGGGATTCCAGGCATGCATGACCAGGCTCAGCTAATTTTTGTTTTTTTGGTAGAGAC
GGGGTTTCACCATATTGGCCAGGCTGGTCTCCAACTCCTAATCTCAGGTGATCTACCCACCTTGGCCTCC
CAAATTGCTGGGATTACAGGCGTGAACCACTGCTCCCTTCCCTGTCCTTCTGATTTTGTAGGTAACCACG
TGCGGACCGAGCGGCCGCAGGAACCCCTAGTGATGGAGTTGGCCACTCCCTCTCTGCGCGCTCGCTCGCT
CACTGAGGCCGGGCGACCAAAGGTCGCCCGACGCCCGGGCTTTGCCCGGGCGGCCTCAGTGAGCGAGCGA
GCGCGCAGCTGCCTGCAGGGGCGCCTGATGCGGTATTTTCTCCTTACGCATCTGTGCGGTATTTCACACC
GCATA
[95 nt withheld, positions 5606-5700]
T
[46 nt withheld, positions 5702-5747]
C
[141 nt withheld, positions 5749-5889]
CCTTTGACGTTGGAGTCCACGTTCTTT
[37 nt withheld, positions 5917-5953]
ACTCTATCTCGGGCTATTCTTTTGATTTATAAGGGATTTTGCCGATTTCGGTCTATTGGTTAAAAAATGA
GCTGATTTAACAAAAATTTAACGCGAATTTTAACAAAATATTAACGTTTACAATTTTATGGTGCACTCTC
AGTACAATCTGCTCTGATGCCGCATAGTTAAGCCAGCCCCGACACCCGCCAACACCCGCTGACGCGCCCT
GACGGGCTTGTCTGCTCCCGGCATCCGCTTACAGACAAGCTGTGACCGTCTCCGGGAGCTGCATGTGTCA
GAGGTTTTCACCGTCATCACCGAAACGCGCGAGACGAAAGGGCCTCGTGATACGCCTATTTTTATAGGTT
AATGTCATGATAATAATGGTTTCTTAGACGTCAGGTGGCACTTTTCGGGGAAATGTGCGCGGAACCCCTA
TTTGTTTATTTTTCTAAATACATTCAAATATGTATCCGCTCATGAGACAATAACCCTGATAAATGCTTCA
ATAATATTGAAAAAGGAAGAGTATGAGTATTCAACATTTCCGTGTCGCCCTTATTCCCTTTTTTGCGGCA
TTTTGCCTTCCTGTTTTTGCTCACCCAGAAACGCTGGTGAAAGTAAAAGATGCTGAAGATCAGTTGGGTG
CACGAGTGGGTTACATCGAACTGGATCTCAACAGCGGTAAGATCCTTGAGAGTTTTCGCCCCGAAGAACG
TTTTCCAATGATGAGCACTTTTAAAGTTCTGCTATGTGGCGCGGTATTATCCCGTATTGACGCCGGGCAA
GAGCAACTCGGTCGCCGCATACACTATTCTCAGAATGACTTGGTTGAGTACTCACCAGTCACAGAAAAGC
ATCTTACGGATGGCATGACAGTAAGAGAATTATGCAGTGCTGCCATAACCATGAGTGATAACACTGCGGC
CAACTTACTTCTGACAACGATCGGAGGACCGAAGGAGCTAACCGCTTTTTTGCACAACATGGGGGATCAT
GTAACTCGCCTTGATCGTTGGGAACCGGAGCTGAATGAAGCCATACCAAACGACGAGCGTGACACCACGA
TGCCTGTAGCAATGGCAACAACGTTGCGCAAACTATTAACTGGCGAACTACTTACTCTAGCTTCCCGGCA
ACAATTAATAGACTGGATGGAGGCGGATAAAGTTGCAGGACCACTTCTGCGCTCGGCCCTTCCGGCTGGC
TGGTTTATTGCTGATAAATCTGGAGCCGGTGAGCGTGGGTCTCGCGGTATCATTGCAGCACTGGGGCCAG
ATGGTAAGCCCTCCCGTATCGTAGTTATCTACACGACGGGGAGTCAGGCAACTATGGATGAACGAAATAG
ACAGATCGCTGAGATAGGTGCCTCACTGATTAAGCATTGGTAACTGTCAGACCAAGTTTACTCATATATA
CTTTAGATTGATTTAAAACTTCATTTTTAATTTAAAAGGATCTAGGTGAAGATCCTTTTTGATAATCTCA
TGACCAAAATCCCTTAACGTGAGTTTTCGTTCCACTGAGCGTCAGACCCCGTAGAAAAGATCAAAGGATC
TTCTTGAGATCCTTTTTTTCTGCGCGTAATCTGCTGCTTGCAAACAAAAAAACCACCGCTACCAGCGGTG
GTTTGTTTGCCGGATCAAGAGCTACCAACTCTTTTTCCGAAGGTAACTGGCTTCAGCAGAGCGCAGATAC
CAAATACTGTTCTTCTAGTGTAGCCGTAGTTAGGCCACCACTTCAAGAACTCTGTAGCACCGCCTACATA
CCTCGCTCTGCTAATCCTGTTACCAGTGGCTGCTGCCAGTGGCGATAAGTCGTGTCTTACCGGGTTGGAC
TCAAGACGATAGTTACCGGATAAGGCGCAGCGGTCGGGCTGAACGGGGGGTTCGTGCACACAGCCCAGCT
TGGAGCGAACGACCTACACCGAACTGAGATACCTACAGCGTGAGCTATGAGAAAGCGCCACGCTTCCCGA
AGGGAGAAAGGCGGACAGGTATCCGGTAAGCGGCAGGGTCGGAACAGGAGAGCGCACGAGGGAGCTTCCA
GGGGGAAACGCCTGGTATCTTTATAGTCCTGTCGGGTTTCGCCACCTCTGACTTGAGCGTCGATTTTTGT
GATGCTCGTCAGGGGGGCGGAGCCTATGGAAAAACGCCAGCAACGCGGCCTTTTTACGGTTCCTGGCCTT
TTGCTGGCCTTTTGCTCACATGT
