>Addgene plasmid #50467 | pAAV-CaMKIIa-HA-hM4D(Gi)-IRES-mCitrine | addgene partial sequence | sequence record 77705 | WPRE-R 5'-CATAGCGTAAAAGGAGCAACA-3'
AATTTTGTAATCCAGAGGTTGATTATCGATAAGCTTGATATCGAATTCTCACTTGTACAGCTCGTCCATG
CCGAGAGTGATCCCGGCGGCGGTCACGAACTCCAGCAGGACCATGTGATCGCGCTTCTCGTTGGGGTCTT
TGCTCAGTTTGGACTGGTAGCTCAGGTAGTGGTTGTCGGGCAGCAGCACGGGGCCGTCGCCGATGGGGGT
GTTCTGCTGGTAGTGGTCGGCGAGCTGCACGCTGCCGTCCTCGATGTTGTGGCGGATCTTGAAGTTCACC
TTGATGCCGTTCTTCTGCTTGTCGGCCATGATATAGACGTTGTGGCTGTTGTAGTTGTACTCCAGCTTGT
GCCCCAGGATGTTGCCGTCCTCCTTGAAGTCGATGCCCTTCAGCTCGATGCGGTTCACCAGGGTGTCGCC
CTCGAACTTCACCTCGGCGCGGGTCTTGTAGTTGCCGTCGTCCTTGAAGAAGATGGTGCGCTCCTGGACG
TAGCCTTCGGGCATGGCGGACTTGAAGAAGTCGTGCTGCTTCATGTGGTCGGGGTAGCGGGCGAAGCACA
TCAGGCCGTAGCCGAAGGTGGTCACGAGGGTGGGCCAGGGCACGGGCAGCTTGCCGGTGGTGCAGATGAA
CTTCAGGGTCAGCTTGCCGTAGGTGGCATCGCCCTCGCCCTCGCCGGACACGCTGAACTTGTGGCCGTTT
ACGTCGCCGTCCAGCTCGACCAGGATGGGCACCACCCCGGTGAACAGCTCCTCGCCCTTGCTCACCATGG
TGGCTTATCATCGTGTTTTTCAAAGGAAAACCACGTCCCCGTGGTTCGGGGGGCCTAGACGTTTTTTTAA
CCTCGACTAAACACATGTAAAGCATGTGCAC
