>Addgene plasmid #50467 | pAAV-CaMKIIa-HA-hM4D(Gi)-IRES-mCitrine | addgene partial sequence | sequence record 77769 | mCaMKIIa-pro-F2 5'-GGCAAAGAGGAGCAGGTTTT-3'
TTTCGGAGGTGGTTGCCATGGGGACCTGGATGCTGACGAAGGCTCGCGAGGCTGTGAGCAGCCACAGTGC
CCTGCTCAGAAGCCCCAAGCTCGTCAGTCAAGCCGGTTCTCCGTTTGCACTCAGGAGCACGGGCAGGCGA
GTGGCCCCTAGTTCTGGGGGCAGCTCTAGAGCGGTACCGGATCCGCCACCATGTACCCATACGATGTTCC
AGATTACGCTATGGCCAACTTCACACCTGTCAATGGCAGCTCGGGCAATCAGTCCGTGCGCCTGGTCACG
TCATCATCCCACAATCGCTATGAGACGGTGGAAATGGTCTTCATTGCCACAGTGACAGGCTCCCTGAGCC
TGGTGACTGTCGTGGGCAACATCCTGGTGATGCTGTCCATCAAGGTCAACAGGCAGCTGCAGACAGTCAA
CAACTACTTCCTCTTCAGCCTGGCGTGTGCTGATCTCATCATAGGCGCCTTCTCCATGAACCTCTACACC
GTGTACATCATCAAGGGCTACTGGCCCCTGGGCGCCGTGGTCTGCGACCTGTGGCTGGCCCTGGACTGCG
TGGTGAGCAACGCCTCCGTCATGAACCTTCTCATCATCAGCTTTGACCGCTACTTCTGCGTCACCAAGCC
TCTCACCTACCCTGCCCGGCGCACCACCAAGATGGCAGGCCTCATGATTGCTGCTGCCTGGGTACTGTCC
TTCGTGCTCTGGGCGCCTGCCATCTTGTTCTGGCAGTTTGTGGTGGGTAAGCGGACGGTGCCCGACAACC
AGTGCTTCATCCAGTTCCTGTCCAACCCAGCAGTGACCTTTGGCACAGCCATTGCTGGCTTCTACCTGCC
TGTGGTCATCATGACGGTGCTGTACATCCACATCTCC
